Addgene plasmid #17721: pRS306Sup35R1+8
Depositing lab: Susan Lindquist. Depositing organization: Whitehead Institute for Biomedical Research. Publication: Probing the role of PrP repeats in conformational conversion and amyloid assembly of chimeric yeast prions. Dong J, Bloom JD, Goncharov V, Chattopadhyay M, Millhauser GL, Lynn DG, Scheibel T, Lindquist S. J Biol Chem. 2007 Nov 23. 282(47):34204-12. 10.1074/jbc.M704952200 PubMed 17893150.
Backbone
  Vector backbone: pRS306
  Backbone size w/o insert (bp): 4300
  Vector type: Yeast Expression
  Selectable markers: URA3
Growth in bacteria
  Bacterial resistance: Ampicillin, 100 μg/mL
  Growth temperature: 37°C
  Growth strain: DH5alpha
  Copy number: High Copy
Gene/Insert
  Gene/Insert name: Sup35R1+8 (alt name: sup35)
  Species: S. cerevisiae (budding yeast)
  Insert size (bp): 3500
  Entrez Gene: SUP35 (a.k.a. YDR172W, GST1, PNM2, SAL3, SUF12, SUP2, SUP36)
  Cloning method: Restriction Enzyme; 5′ cloning site ClaI (unknown if destroyed); 3′ cloning site SacI (unknown if destroyed)
  Sequencing primers: 5′ n/a
Terms and licenses: Academic/Nonprofit Terms; Industry Terms: Not Available to Industry
How to cite: pRS306Sup35R1+8 was a gift from Susan Lindquist (Addgene plasmid # 17721 ; http://n2t.net/addgene:17721 ; RRID:Addgene_17721)
