[The description below was written by a language model from this plasmid's Addgene catalogue record and pLannotate feature annotations shown in this document.]
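Description:
pRS306Sup35R1+8 is a yeast integrating plasmid built on the pRS306 backbone. As the feature table confirms, it carries no yeast replication origin (no CEN/ARS or 2μ element), so it can only be stably maintained in Saccharomyces cerevisiae after recombination into the genome. Transformants are selected through the URA3 marker, expressed from its own promoter. URA3 can also be counterselected with 5-FOA, which makes backbones of this type suitable for pop-in/pop-out allele replacement, although the record does not state that this was the strategy used. In E. coli the plasmid is propagated at high copy from a ColE1/pUC-type origin with ampicillin resistance (bla). The backbone also contributes an f1 phage origin, lac promoter/operator and lacZα remnants, and T3 and T7 promoters flanking the cloning region.

The insert is about 3.5 kb, cloned between ClaI and SacI, and is a variant of S. cerevisiae SUP35. This gene encodes translation termination factor eRF3, whose aggregation-prone form underlies the [PSI+] prion. The annotated SUP35 coding sequence is preceded by several hundred base pairs of unannotated sequence and by a fragment of the HSP42 gene. This suggests that native genomic upstream sequence was carried along and may supply the SUP35 promoter, but no promoter is explicitly named in the record. The "R1+8" designation is not defined in the catalogue fields. The associated publication concerns chimeric yeast prions in which PrP repeats are used to probe conformational conversion and amyloid assembly, so the name likely refers to an altered repeat composition in the Sup35 prion domain. The construct is presumably used to express this variant in yeast for prion induction and propagation studies.
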