Features (pLannotate 1.2.2; 18 found; start..end, strand, type, name):
     96..200     +  promoter       AmpR promoter: bla
    201..1061    +  CDS            AmpR: β-lactamase; bla; confers resistance to ampicillin, carbenicillin, and related antibiotics
   1232..1820    +  rep_origin     ori: high-copy-number ColE1/pMB1/pBR322/pUC origin of replication
   2003..2095    +  CDS            lacI (fragment): lac repressor; lacI; The lac repressor binds to the lac operator to inhibit transcription in E. coli. This inhibition can be relieved by adding lactose or isopropyl-β-D-thiogalactopyranoside (IPTG).
   2108..2129    +  protein_bind   CAP binding site: CAP binding activates transcription in the presence of cAMP. E. coli catabolite activator protein
   2144..2174    +  promoter       lac promoter: promoter for the E. coli lac operon
   2182..2198    +  protein_bind   lac operator: The lac repressor binds to the lac operator to inhibit transcription in E. coli. This inhibition can be relieved by adding lactose or isopropyl-β-D-thiogalactopyranoside (IPTG). lac repressor encoded by lacI
   2243..2261    +  promoter       T3 promoter: promoter for bacteriophage T3 RNA polymerase
   2320..3102    +  CDS            HSP42 (fragment): HSP42_YEAST - Experimental evidence at protein level: Swiss-Prot protein existence level 1. From Saccharomyces cerevisiae (strain ATCC 204508 / S288c) (Baker's yeast).
   3687..5828    +  CDS            SUP35: ERF3_YEAST - Also known as GST1, PNM2, SAL3, SUF12, SUP2. Experimental evidence at protein level: Swiss-Prot protein existence level 1. Involved in translation termination. Stimulates the activity of ERF1. Binds guanine nucleotides. Recruited by polyadenylate-binding protein PAB1 to poly(A)-tails of mRNAs. Interaction with PAB1 is also required for regulation of normal mRNA decay through translation termination-coupled poly(A) shortening. From Saccharomyces cerevisiae (strain ATCC 204508 / S288c) (Baker's yeast).
   5846..5864    -  promoter       T7 promoter: promoter for bacteriophage T7 RNA polymerase
   5867..6024    +  CDS            lacZα (fragment): LacZα fragment of β-galactosidase; lacZ fragment
   6032..6487    +  rep_origin     f1 ori (sequence partly withheld): f1 bacteriophage origin of replication; arrow indicates direction of (+) strand synthesis
   6488..6539    -  misc_feature   bom (fragment): basis of mobility region from pBR322
   6618..7421    -  CDS            URA3: orotidine-5'-phosphate decarboxylase, required for uracil biosynthesis; S. cerevisiae URA3; yeast auxotrophic marker, counterselectable with 5-fluoroorotic acid (5-FOA)
   7422..7637    -  promoter       URA3 promoter: S. cerevisiae URA3
   7652..7701    -  misc_feature   bom (fragment): basis of mobility region from pBR322
   7803..1       -  CDS            rop (fragment) (across the origin): Rop protein, which maintains plasmids at low copy number; rop
>Addgene plasmid #17721 | pRS306Sup35R1+8 | depositor full sequence | sequence record 8712 | Author sequence
GACGAAAGGGCCTCGTGATACGCCTATTTTTATAGGTTAATGTCATGATAATAATGGTTTCTTAGACGTC
AGGTGGCACTTTTCGGGGAAATGTGCGCGGAACCCCTATTTGTTTATTTTTCTAAATACATTCAAATATG
TATCCGCTCATGAGACAATAACCCTGATAAATGCTTCAATAATATTGAAAAAGGAAGAGTATGAGTATTC
AACATTTCCGTGTCGCCCTTATTCCCTTTTTTGCGGCATTTTGCCTTCCTGTTTTTGCTCACCCAGAAAC
GCTGGTGAAAGTAAAAGATGCTGAAGATCAGTTGGGTGCACGAGTGGGTTACATCGAACTGGATCTCAAC
AGCGGTAAGATCCTTGAGAGTTTTCGCCCCGAAGAACGTTTTCCAATGATGAGCACTTTTAAAGTTCTGC
TATGTGGCGCGGTATTATCCCGTATTGACGCCGGGCAAGAGCAACTCGGTCGCCGCATACACTATTCTCA
GAATGACTTGGTTGAGTACTCACCAGTCACAGAAAAGCATCTTACGGATGGCATGACAGTAAGAGAATTA
TGCAGTGCTGCCATAACCATGAGTGATAACACTGCGGCCAACTTACTTCTGACAACGATCGGAGGACCGA
AGGAGCTAACCGCTTTTTTGCACAACATGGGGGATCATGTAACTCGCCTTGATCGTTGGGAACCGGAGCT
GAATGAAGCCATACCAAACGACGAGCGTGACACCACGATGCCTGTAGCAATGGCAACAACGTTGCGCAAA
CTATTAACTGGCGAACTACTTACTCTAGCTTCCCGGCAACAATTAATAGACTGGATGGAGGCGGATAAAG
TTGCAGGACCACTTCTGCGCTCGGCCCTTCCGGCTGGCTGGTTTATTGCTGATAAATCTGGAGCCGGTGA
GCGTGGGTCTCGCGGTATCATTGCAGCACTGGGGCCAGATGGTAAGCCCTCCCGTATCGTAGTTATCTAC
ACGACGGGGAGTCAGGCAACTATGGATGAACGAAATAGACAGATCGCTGAGATAGGTGCCTCACTGATTA
AGCATTGGTAACTGTCAGACCAAGTTTACTCATATATACTTTAGATTGATTTAAAACTTCATTTTTAATT
TAAAAGGATCTAGGTGAAGATCCTTTTTGATAATCTCATGACCAAAATCCCTTAACGTGAGTTTTCGTTC
CACTGAGCGTCAGACCCCGTAGAAAAGATCAAAGGATCTTCTTGAGATCCTTTTTTTCTGCGCGTAATCT
GCTGCTTGCAAACAAAAAAACCACCGCTACCAGCGGTGGTTTGTTTGCCGGATCAAGAGCTACCAACTCT
TTTTCCGAAGGTAACTGGCTTCAGCAGAGCGCAGATACCAAATACTGTCCTTCTAGTGTAGCCGTAGTTA
GGCCACCACTTCAAGAACTCTGTAGCACCGCCTACATACCTCGCTCTGCTAATCCTGTTACCAGTGGCTG
CTGCCAGTGGCGATAAGTCGTGTCTTACCGGGTTGGACTCAAGACGATAGTTACCGGATAAGGCGCAGCG
GTCGGGCTGAACGGGGGGTTCGTGCACACAGCCCAGCTTGGAGCGAACGACCTACACCGAACTGAGATAC
CTACAGCGTGAGCTATGAGAAAGCGCCACGCTTCCCGAAGGGAGAAAGGCGGACAGGTATCCGGTAAGCG
GCAGGGTCGGAACAGGAGAGCGCACGAGGGAGCTTCCAGGGGGAAACGCCTGGTATCTTTATAGTCCTGT
CGGGTTTCGCCACCTCTGACTTGAGCGTCGATTTTTGTGATGCTCGTCAGGGGGGCGGAGCCTATGGAAA
AACGCCAGCAACGCGGCCTTTTTACGGTTCCTGGCCTTTTGCTGGCCTTTTGCTCACATGTTCTTTCCTG
CGTTATCCCCTGATTCTGTGGATAACCGTATTACCGCCTTTGAGTGAGCTGATACCGCTCGCCGCAGCCG
AACGACCGAGCGCAGCGAGTCAGTGAGCGAGGAAGCGGAAGAGCGCCCAATACGCAAACCGCCTCTCCCC
GCGCGTTGGCCGATTCATTAATGCAGCTGGCACGACAGGTTTCCCGACTGGAAAGCGGGCAGTGAGCGCA
ACGCAATTAATGTGAGTTACCTCACTCATTAGGCACCCCAGGCTTTACACTTTATGCTTCCGGCTCGTAT
GTTGTGTGGAATTGTGAGCGGATAACAATTTCACACAGGAAACAGCTATGACCATGATTACGCCAAGCTC
GGAATTAACCCTCACTAAAGGGAACAAAAGCTGGGTACCGGGCCCCCCCTCGAGGTCGACGGTATCGATA
AGCTTGATATCGAATTCCTCGAGAAGATATCCATCATATTACCATTGTAATACTGCCAGGAATAATAGGA
CCAACCAACAGGCAAACAGTTTAAACGACTTATTAACCGCGTTAATAGGTGTTCCACCATATGAAGGCAC
TGAACCAGAAATTGAAGCAAATACCGAACAGGAGGGCGAAAAGGGAGAAGAAAAGGATAAGAAGGATAAG
TCTGAAGCACCCAAAGAGGAAGCTGGCGAAACCAACAAAGAAAAACCTTTGAATCAGCTGGAGGAATCGT
CGAGACCACCATTAGCCAAAAAATCTTCATCGTTCGCTCACCTACAAGCGCCTTCCCCAATACCTGACCC
GTTACAAGTATCCAAGCCTGAAACGAGAATGGACTTACCATTTTCACCAGAAGTGAATGTCTATGATACC
GAGGACACTTACGTAGTTGTTCTTGCGTTACCAGGTGCTAACTCTAGGGCTTTCCACATTGATTACCATC
CATCTTCTCATGAGATGCTCATCAAGGGTAAGATCGAAGACAGAGTGGGCATTGATGAAAAATTCTTGAA
GATCACGGAACTAAAATATGGTGCGTTTGAGAGAACCGTTAAATTCCCCGTGCTGCCACGCATTAAGGAC
GAAGAAATTAAAGCTACTTACAACAACGGTCTACTACAAATTAAGGTGCCTAAAATTGTCAATGACACTG
AAAAGCCGAAGCCAAAAAAGAGGATCGCCATTGAGGAAATACCCGACGAAGAATTGGAGTTTGAAGAAAA
TCCCAACCCTACGGTAGAAAATTGAATATCGTATCTGTTTATACACACATACATACATTTATATTTATAA
TAAGCGTTAAAATTTCGGCAGAATATCTGTCAACCACACAAAAATCATACAACGAATGGTATATGCTTCA
TTTCTTTGTTTCGCATTAGCTGCGCTATTTGACTCAAATTATTATTTTTTACTAAGACGACGCGTCACAG
TGTTCGAGTCTGTGTCATTTCTTTTGTAATTCTCTTAAACCACTTCATAAAGTTGTGAAGTTCATAGCAA
AATTCTTCCGCAAAAAGATGAATCTTAGTTCTCAGCCCACCAAAAGAGGTACATGCTAAGATCATACAGA
AGTTATTGTCACTTCTTACCTTGCTCTTAAATGTACATTACAACCGGGTATTATATCTTACATCATCGTA
TAATATGATCTTTCTTTATGGAGAAAATTTTTTTTTCACTCGACCAAAGCTCCCATTGCTTCTGAAGAGT
GTAGTGTATATTGGTACATCTTCTCTTGAAAGACTCCATTGTACTGTAACAAAAAGCGGTTTCTTCATCG
ACTTGCTCGGAATAACATCTATATCTGCCCACTAGCAACAGGATCCATGTCGGATTCAAACCAAGGCAAC
AATCAGCAAAACTACCAGCAATACAGCCAGAACGGTAACCAACAACAAGGTAACAACAGATACCAAGGTT
ATCAAGCTTACAATGCTCAAGCCCAACCTGCAGGTGGGTACTACCAAAATTACCAAGGTTATTCCGGATA
TCCACAAGGTGGAGGTACTTGGGGTCAACCCCATGGAGGAGGTTGGGGTCAACCCCATGGAGGAGGTTGG
GGTCAACCCCATGGAGGAGGTTGGGGTCAACCCCATGGAGGAGGTTGGGGTCAACCCCATGGAGGAGGTT
GGGGTCAACCCCATGGAGGAGGTTGGGGTCAACCCCATGGAGGTGGTTGGGGTCAACCACAAGGCGGCCG
TGGAAATTACAAAAACTTCAACTACAATAACAATTTGCAAGGATATCAAGCTGGTTTCCAACCACAGTCT
CAAGGTATGTCTTTGAACGACTTTCAAAAGCAACAAAAGCAGGCCGCTCCCAAACCAAAGAAGACTTTGA
AGCTTGTCTCCAGTTCCGGTATCAAGTTGGCCAATGCTACCAAGAAGGTTGGCACAAAACCTGCCGAATC
TGATAAGAAAGAGGAAGAGAAGTCTGCTGAAACCAAAGAACCAACTAAAGAGCCAACAAAGGTCGAAGAA
CCAGTTAAAAAGGAGGAGAAACCAGTCCAGACTGAAGAAAAGACGGAGGAAAAATCGGAACTTCCAAAGG
TAGAAGACCTTAAAATCTCTGAATCAACACATAATACCAACAATGCCAATGTTACCAGTGCTGATGCCTT
GATCAAGGAACAGGAAGAAGAAGTGGATGACGAAGTTGTTAACGATCCGCGGATGTTTGGTGGTAAAGAT
CACGTTTCTTTAATTTTCATGGGTCATGTTGATGCCGGTAAATCTACTATGGGTGGTAATCTACTATACT
TGACTGGCTCTGTGGATAAGAGAACTATTGAGAAATATGAAAGAGAAGCCAAGGATGCAGGCAGACAAGG
TTGGTACTTGTCATGGGTCATGGATACCAACAAAGAAGAAAGAAATGATGGTAAGACTATCGAAGTTGGT
AAGGCCTACTTTGAAACTGAAAAAAGGCGTTATACCATATTGGATGCTCCTGGTCATAAAATGTACGTTT
CCGAGATGATCGGTGGTGCTTCTCAAGCTGATGTTGGTGTTTTGGTCATTTCCGCCAGAAAGGGTGAGTA
CGAAACCGGTTTTGAGAGAGGTGGTCAAACTCGTGAACACGCCCTATTGGCCAAGACCCAAGGTGTTAAT
AAGATGGTTGTCGTCGTAAATAAGATGGATGACCCAACCGTTAACTGGTCTAAGGAACGTTACGACCAAT
GTGTGAGTAATGTCAGCAATTTCTTGAGAGCAATTGGTTACAACATTAAGACAGACGTTGTATTTATGCC
AGTATCCGGCTACAGTGGTGCAAATTTGAAAGATCACGTAGATCCAAAAGAATGCCCATGGTACACCGGC
CCAACTCTGTTAGAATATCTGGATACAATGAACCACGTCGACCGTCACATCAATGCTCCATTCATGTTGC
CTATTGCCGCTAAGATGAAGGATCTAGGTACCATCGTTGAAGGTAAAATTGAATCCGGTCATATCAAAAA
GGGTCAATCCACCCTACTGATGCCTAACAAAACCGCTGTGGAAATTCAAAATATTTACAACGAAACTGAA
AATGAAGTTGATATGGCTATGTGTGGTGAGCAAGTTAAACTAAGAATCAAAGGTGTTGAAGAAGAAGACA
TTTCACCAGGTTTTGTACTAACATCGCCAAAGAACCCTATCAAGAGTGTTACCAAGTTTGTAGCTCAAAT
TGCTATTGTAGAATTAAAATCTATCATAGCAGCCGGTTTTTCATGTGTTATGCATGTTCATACAGCAATT
GAAGAGGTACATATTGTTAAGTTATTGCACAAATTAGAAAAGGGTACCAACCGTAAGTCAAAGAAACCAC
CTGCTTTTGCTAAGAAGGGTATGAAGGTCATCGCTGTTTTAGAAACTGAAGCTCCAGTTTGTGTGGAAAC
TTACCAAGATTACCCTCAATTAGGTAGATTCACTTTGAGAGATCAAGGTACCACAATAGCAATTGGTAAA
ATTGTTAAAATTGCCGAGTAAGAGCTCCAATTCGCCCTATAGTGAGTCGTATTACAATTCACTGGCCGTC
GTTTTACAACGTCGTGACTGGGAAAACCCTGGCGTTACCCAACTTAATCGCCTTGCAGCACATCCCCCTT
TCGCCAGCTGGCGTAATAGCGAAGAGGCCCGCACCGATCGCCCTTCCCAACAGTTGCGCAGCCTGAATGG
CGAATGGCGCG
[124 nt withheld, positions 6032-6155]
C
[91 nt withheld, positions 6157-6247]
A
[49 nt withheld, positions 6249-6297]
CCTTTGACGTTGGAGTCCACGTTCTTT
[37 nt withheld, positions 6325-6361]
ACCCTATCTCGGTCTATTCTTTTGATTTATAAGGGATTTTGCCGATTTCGGCCTATTGGTTAAAAAATGA
GCTGATTTAACAAAAATTTAACGCGAATTTTAACAAAATATTAACGTTTACAATTTCCTGATGCGGTATT
TTCTCCTTACGCATCTGTGCGGTATTTCACACCGCATAGGGTAATAACTGATATAATTAAATTGAAGCTC
TAATTTGTGAGTTTAGTATACATGCATTTACTTATAATACAGTTTTTTAGTTTTGCTGGCCGCATCTTCT
CAAATATGCTTCCCAGCCTGCTTTTCTGTAACGTTCACCCTCTACCTTAGCATCCCTTCCCTTTGCAAAT
AGTCCTCTTCCAACAATAATAATGTCAGATCCTGTAGAGACCACATCATCCACGGTTCTATACTGTTGAC
CCAATGCGTCTCCCTTGTCATCTAAACCCACACCGGGTGTCATAATCAACCAATCGTAACCTTCATCTCT
TCCACCCATGTCTCTTTGAGCAATAAAGCCGATAACAAAATCTTTGTCGCTCTTCGCAATGTCAACAGTA
CCCTTAGTATATTCTCCAGTAGATAGGGAGCCCTTGCATGACAATTCTGCTAACATCAAAAGGCCTCTAG
GTTCCTTTGTTACTTCTTCTGCCGCCTGCTTCAAACCGCTAACAATACCTGGGCCCACCACACCGTGTGC
ATTCGTAATGTCTGCCCATTCTGCTATTCTGTATACACCCGCAGAGTACTGCAATTTGACTGTATTACCA
ATGTCAGCAAATTTTCTGTCTTCGAAGAGTAAAAAATTGTACTTGGCGGATAATGCCTTTAGCGGCTTAA
CTGTGCCCTCCATGGAAAAATCAGTCAAGATATCCACATGTGTTTTTAGTAAACAAATTTTGGGACCTAA
TGCTTCAACTAACTCCAGTAATTCCTTGGTGGTACGAACATCCAATGAAGCACACAAGTTTGTTTGCTTT
TCGTGCATGATATTAAATAGCTTGGCAGCAACAGGACTAGGATGAGTAGCAGCACGTTCCTTATATGTAG
CTTTCGACATGATTTATCTTCGTTTCCTGCAGGTTTTTGTTCTGTGCAGTTGGGTTAAGAATACTGGGCA
ATTTCATGTTTCTTCAACACTACATATGCGTATATATACCAATCTAAGTCTGTGCTCCTTCCTTCGTTCT
TCCTTCTGTTCGGAGATTACCGAATCAAAAAAATTTCAAAGAAACCGAAATCAAAAAAAAGAATAAAAAA
AAAATGATGAATTGAATTGAAAAGCTGTGGTATGGTGCACTCTCAGTACAATCTGCTCTGATGCCGCATA
GTTAAGCCAGCCCCGACACCCGCCAACACCCGCTGACGCGCCCTGACGGGCTTGTCTGCTCCCGGCATCC
GCTTACAGACAAGCTGTGACCGTCTCCGGGAGCTGCATGTGTCAGAGGTTTTCACCGTCATCACCGAAAC
GCGCGA
