>Addgene plasmid #17721 | pRS306Sup35R1+8 | addgene partial sequence | sequence record 23649 | 17721 with Sup35-F (AAAGCTCCCATTGCTTCTGA)
GTTTGGTNTCTTCTCTTGAAAGACTCCATTGTACTGTAACAAAAAGCGGTTTCTTCATCGACTTGCTCGG
AATAACATCTATATCTGCCCACTAGCAACAGGATCCATGTCGGATTCAAACCAAGGCAACAATCAGCAAA
ACTACCAGCAATACAGCCAGAACGGTAACCAACAACAAGGTAACAACAGATACCAAGGTTATCAAGCTTA
CAATGCTCAAGCCCAACCTGCAGGTGGGTACTACCAAAATTACCAAGGTTATTCCGGATATCCACAAGGT
GGAGGTACTTGGGGTCAACCCCATGGAGGAGGTTGGGGTCAACCCCATGGAGGAGGTTGGGGTCAACCCC
ATGGAGGAGGTTGGGGTCAACCCCATGGAGGAGGTTGGGGTCAACCCCATGGAGGAGGTTGGGGTCAACC
CCATGGAGGAGGTTGGGGTCAACCCCATGGAGGTGGTTGGGGTCAACCACAAGGCGGCCGTGGAAATTAC
AAAAACTTCAACTACAATAACAATTTGCAAGGATATCAAGCTGGTTTCCAACCACAGTCTCAAGGTATGT
CTTTGAACGACTTTCAAAAGCAACAAAAGCAGGCCGCTCCCAAACCAAAGAAGACTTTGAAGCTTGTCTC
CAGTTCCGGTATCAAGTTGGCCAATGCTACCAAGAAGGTTGGCACAAAACCTGCCGAATCTGATAAGAAA
GAGGAAGAGAAGTCTGCTGAAACCAAAGANCAACTAAGAGCCACAAGGTCGAAGAACAGTTAAAAG
